Addgene plasmid #233097: pYihI-N-term D-A/E-L
Purpose: Expression of GST-YihI with N-term aspartic acids (D) mutated to alanine (A) and glutamic acids (E) mutated to leucine (L)
Depositing lab: Michael Downey. Depositing organization: University of Ottawa. Publication: Identification of polyphosphate-binding proteins in Escherichia coli uncovers targets involved in translation control and ribosome biogenesis. Baijal K, Kore B, Abramchuk I, Denoncourt A, Han S, Simms A, Dagenais A, Long AR, Rudner AD, Lavallee-Adam M, Gray MJ, Downey M. mBio. 2025 Aug 13;16(8):e0050025. doi: 10.1128/mbio.00500-25. Epub 2025 Jul 7. PubMed 40621900.
Backbone
  Vector backbone: pGEX4T1
  Backbone size w/o insert (bp): 4958
  Total vector size (bp): 5465
  Vector type: Bacterial Expression
Growth in bacteria
  Bacterial resistance: Ampicillin, 100 μg/mL
  Growth temperature: 37°C
  Growth strain: DH5alpha
  Copy number: High Copy
Gene/Insert
  Gene/Insert name: YihI with N-term aspartic acids (D) mutated to alanine (A) and glutamic acids (E) mutated to leucine (L)
  Species: E. coli
  Insert size (bp): 507
  Mutation: N-term aspartic acids (D) mutated to alanine (A) and glutamic acids (E) mutated to leucine (L)
  Tag / fusion protein: GST (N terminal on backbone)
Terms and licenses: Academic/Nonprofit Terms; Industry Terms
Depositor comments: Please visit https://doi.org/10.1101/2025.02.12.637445 for bioRxiv preprint.
How to cite: pYihI-N-term D-A/E-L was a gift from Michael Downey (Addgene plasmid # 233097 ; http://n2t.net/addgene:233097 ; RRID:Addgene_233097)
