[The description below was written by a language model from this plasmid's Addgene catalogue record and pLannotate feature annotations shown in this document.]
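Description:
pYihI-N-term D-A/E-L is a 5,465 bp bacterial expression plasmid built on the pGEX4T1 backbone for producing a mutant form of the E. coli protein YihI as a glutathione S-transferase fusion. It replicates in E. coli from a high-copy ColE1/pMB1-type origin and is selected with ampicillin through the β-lactamase (AmpR) gene and its own promoter. The feature table also picks up typical pGEX backbone remnants, including fragments of the pBR322 bom region and rop, a lac promoter/operator with a lacZα segment downstream of lacI, and a short yciV fragment. None of these belong to the expression cassette.

The cassette is driven by the tac promoter, a strong trp/lac hybrid, followed by a lac operator. A plasmid-borne lacI gene supplies lac repressor, so transcription is held off until it is induced with IPTG. Downstream lies the Schistosoma japonicum GST coding sequence, followed after a short linker by the 507 bp yihI open reading frame, placing GST at the N terminus of the fusion. GST allows affinity capture on glutathione resin. In this variant the aspartic acid residues in the N-terminal region of YihI are changed to alanine and the glutamic acids to leucine, removing the acidic side chains from that segment; the record does not list the individual positions.

YihI is annotated as a GTPase-activating protein for Der/EngA that influences 50S ribosomal subunit assembly. The plasmid comes from a study identifying polyphosphate-binding proteins in E. coli, so it presumably supplies recombinant mutant protein for comparison with wild-type YihI, though the record states only that it is for expression.
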