Features (pLannotate 1.2.2; 17 found; start..end, strand, type, name):
      1..589     +  rep_origin     ori: high-copy-number ColE1/pMB1/pBR322/pUC origin of replication
    775..826     -  misc_feature   bom (fragment): basis of mobility region from pBR322
    833..910     +  promoter       lacI promoter: lacI
    911..1993    +  CDS            lacI: lac repressor; lacI; The lac repressor binds to the lac operator to inhibit transcription in E. coli. This inhibition can be relieved by adding lactose or isopropyl-β-D-thiogalactopyranoside (IPTG).
   2006..2027    +  protein_bind   CAP binding site: CAP binding activates transcription in the presence of cAMP. E. coli catabolite activator protein
   2042..2072    +  promoter       lac promoter: promoter for the E. coli lac operon
   2080..2096    +  protein_bind   lac operator: The lac repressor binds to the lac operator to inhibit transcription in E. coli. This inhibition can be relieved by adding lactose or isopropyl-β-D-thiogalactopyranoside (IPTG). lac repressor encoded by lacI
   2116..2289    +  CDS            lacZα: LacZα fragment of β-galactosidase; lacZ fragment
   2553..2669    -  CDS            yciV (fragment): RNAAM_ECOLI - Also known as trpH From Escherichia coli (strain K12).
   2745..2773    +  promoter       tac promoter: strong E. coli promoter; hybrid between the trp and lac UV5 promoters
   2781..2797    +  protein_bind   lac operator: The lac repressor binds to the lac operator to inhibit transcription in E. coli. This inhibition can be relieved by adding lactose or isopropyl-β-D-thiogalactopyranoside (IPTG). lac repressor encoded by lacI
   2820..3473    +  CDS            GST26_SCHJA: Experimental evidence at protein level: Swiss-Prot protein existence level 1. GST isoenzymes appear to play a central role in the parasite detoxification system. Other functions are also suspected including a role in increasing the solubility of haematin in the parasite gut. From Schistosoma japonicum (Blood fluke).
   3507..4013    +  CDS            yihI: YIHI_ECOLI - Experimental evidence at protein level: Swiss-Prot protein existence level 1. A GTPase-activating protein (GAP) that modifies Der/EngA GTPase function, negatively regulating cell growth, probably via ribosome assembly. Stimulates the GTPase activity of Der; a construct missing the first 45 residues is even more stimulatory. Does not stimulate 2 other GTPases (ObgE and Era). Overexpression inhibits cell growth; precursor 16S rRNA accumulates, the 23S rRNA is 6-7 bases longer than usual, and 50S ribosomal subunits are improperly assembled, leading to 45S subunits lacking proteins L9
   4044..4083    +  CDS            rop (fragment): Rop protein, which maintains plasmids at low copy number; rop
   4185..4225    +  misc_feature   bom (fragment): basis of mobility region from pBR322
   4330..4434    +  promoter       AmpR promoter: bla
   4435..5295    +  CDS            AmpR: β-lactamase; bla; confers resistance to ampicillin, carbenicillin, and related antibiotics
>Addgene plasmid #233097 | pYihI-N-term D-A/E-L | addgene full sequence | sequence record 468390 | Addgene NGS Result
TTGAGATCCTTTTTTTCTGCGCGTAATCTGCTGCTTGCAAACAAAAAAACCACCGCTACCAGCGGTGGTT
TGTTTGCCGGATCAAGAGCTACCAACTCTTTTTCCGAAGGTAACTGGCTTCAGCAGAGCGCAGATACCAA
ATACTGTCCTTCTAGTGTAGCCGTAGTTAGGCCACCACTTCAAGAACTCTGTAGCACCGCCTACATACCT
CGCTCTGCTAATCCTGTTACCAGTGGCTGCTGCCAGTGGCGATAAGTCGTGTCTTACCGGGTTGGACTCA
AGACGATAGTTACCGGATAAGGCGCAGCGGTCGGGCTGAACGGGGGGTTCGTGCACACAGCCCAGCTTGG
AGCGAACGACCTACACCGAACTGAGATACCTACAGCGTGAGCTATGAGAAAGCGCCACGCTTCCCGAAGG
GAGAAAGGCGGACAGGTATCCGGTAAGCGGCAGGGTCGGAACAGGAGAGCGCACGAGGGAGCTTCCAGGG
GGAAACGCCTGGTATCTTTATAGTCCTGTCGGGTTTCGCCACCTCTGACTTGAGCGTCGATTTTTGTGAT
GCTCGTCAGGGGGGCGGAGCCTATGGAAAAACGCCAGCAACGCGGCCTTTTTACGGTTCCTGGCCTTTTG
CTGGCCTTTTGCTCACATGTTCTTTCCTGCGTTATCCCCTGATTCTGTGGATAACCGTATTACCGCCTTT
GAGTGAGCTGATACCGCTCGCCGCAGCCGAACGACCGAGCGCAGCGAGTCAGTGAGCGAGGAAGCGGAAG
AGCGCCTGATGCGGTATTTTCTCCTTACGCATCTGTGCGGTATTTCACACCGCATAAATTCCGACACCAT
CGAATGGCGCAAAACCTTTCGCGGTATGGCATGATAGCGCCCGGAAGAGAGTCAATTCAGGGTGGTGAAT
GTGAAACCAGTAACGTTATACGATGTCGCAGAGTATGCCGGTGTCTCTTATCAGACCGTTTCCCGCGTGG
TGAACCAGGCCAGCCACGTTTCTGCGAAAACGCGGGAAAAAGTGGAAGCGGCGATGGCGGAGCTGAATTA
CATTCCCAACCGCGTGGCACAACAACTGGCGGGCAAACAGTCGTTGCTGATTGGCGTTGCCACCTCCAGT
CTGGCCCTGCACGCGCCGTCGCAAATTGTCGCGGCGATTAAATCTCGCGCCGATCAACTGGGTGCCAGCG
TGGTGGTGTCGATGGTAGAACGAAGCGGCGTCGAAGCCTGTAAAGCGGCGGTGCACAATCTTCTCGCGCA
ACGCGTCAGTGGGCTGATCATTAACTATCCGCTGGATGACCAGGATGCCATTGCTGTGGAAGCTGCCTGC
ACTAATGTTCCGGCGTTATTTCTTGATGTCTCTGACCAGACACCCATCAACAGTATTATTTTCTCCCATG
AAGACGGTACGCGACTGGGCGTGGAGCATCTGGTCGCATTGGGTCACCAGCAAATCGCGCTGTTAGCGGG
CCCATTAAGTTCTGTCTCGGCGCGTCTGCGTCTGGCTGGCTGGCATAAATATCTCACTCGCAATCAAATT
CAGCCGATAGCGGAACGGGAAGGCGACTGGAGTGCCATGTCCGGTTTTCAACAAACCATGCAAATGCTGA
ATGAGGGCATCGTTCCCACTGCGATGCTGGTTGCCAACGATCAGATGGCGCTGGGCGCAATGCGCGCCAT
TACCGAGTCCGGGCTGCGCGTTGGTGCGGATATCTCGGTAGTGGGATACGACGATACCGAAGACAGCTCA
TGTTATATCCCGCCGTTAACCACCATCAAACAGGATTTTCGCCTGCTGGGGCAAACCAGCGTGGACCGCT
TGCTGCAACTCTCTCAGGGCCAGGCGGTGAAGGGCAATCAGCTGTTGCCCGTCTCACTGGTGAAAAGAAA
AACCACCCTGGCGCCCAATACGCAAACCGCCTCTCCCCGCGCGTTGGCCGATTCATTAATGCAGCTGGCA
CGACAGGTTTCCCGACTGGAAAGCGGGCAGTGAGCGCAACGCAATTAATGTAAGTTAGCTCACTCATTAG
GCACCCCAGGCTTTACACTTTATGCTTCCGGCTCGTATGTTGTGTGGAATTGTGAGCGGATAACAATTTC
ACACAGGAAACAGCTATGACCATGATTACGGATTCACTGGCCGTCGTTTTACAACGTCGTGACTGGGAAA
ACCCTGGCGTTACCCAACTTAATCGCCTTGCAGCACATCCCCCTTTCGCCAGCTGGCGTAATAGCGAAGA
GGCCCGCACCGATCGCCCTTCCCAACAGTTGCGCAGCCTGAATGGCGAATGGCGCTTTGCCTGGTTTCCG
GCACCAGAAGCGGTGCCGGAAAGCTGGCTGGAGTGCGATCTTCCTGAGGCCGATACTGTCGTCGTCCCCT
CAAACTGGCAGATGCACGGTTACGATGCGCCCATCTACACCAACGTGACCTATCCCATTACGGTCAATCC
GCCGTTTGTTCCCACGGAGAATCCGACGGGTTGTTACTCGCTCACATTTAATGTTGATGAAAGCTGGCTA
CAGGAAGGCCAGACGCGAATTATTTTTGATGGCGTTGGAATTAGCTTATCGACTGCACGGTGCACCAATG
CTTCTGGCGTCAGGCAGCCATCGGAAGCTGTGGTATGGCTGTGCAGGTCGTAAATCACTGCATAATTCGT
GTCGCTCAAGGCGCACTCCCGTTCTGGATAATGTTTTTTGCGCCGACATCATAACGGTTCTGGCAAATAT
TCTGAAATGAGCTGTTGACAATTAATCATCGGCTCGTATAATGTGTGGAATTGTGAGCGGATAACAATTT
CACACAGGAAACAGTATTCATGTCCCCTATACTAGGTTATTGGAAAATTAAGGGCCTTGTGCAACCCACT
CGACTTCTTTTGGAATATCTTGAAGAAAAATATGAAGAGCATTTGTATGAGCGCGATGAAGGTGATAAAT
GGCGAAACAAAAAGTTTGAATTGGGTTTGGAGTTTCCCAATCTTCCTTATTATATTGATGGTGATGTTAA
ATTAACACAGTCTATGGCCATCATACGTTATATAGCTGACAAGCACAACATGTTGGGTGGTTGTCCAAAA
GAGCGTGCAGAGATTTCAATGCTTGAAGGAGCGGTTTTGGATATTAGATACGGTGTTTCGAGAATTGCAT
ATAGTAAAGACTTTGAAACTCTCAAAGTTGATTTTCTTAGCAAGCTACCTGAAATGCTGAAAATGTTCGA
AGATCGTTTATGTCATAAAACATATTTAAATGGTGATCATGTAACCCATCCTGACTTCATGTTGTATGAC
GCTCTTGATGTTGTTTTATACATGGACCCAATGTGCCTGGATGCGTTCCCAAAATTAGTTTGTTTTAAAA
AACGTATTGAAGCTATCCCACAAATTGATAAGTACTTGAAATCCAGCAAGTATATAGCATGGCCTTTGCA
GGGCTGGCAAGCCACGTTTGGTGGTGGCGACCATCCTCCAAAATCGGATCTGGTTCCGCGTGGATCCCCG
GAATTCATGAAACCATCATCTTCAAACTCACGCAGCAAAGGTCATGCAAAAGCGCGTCGAAAAACACGCC
TGCTCCTGGCGCAGCTGGCTCGTGCGCGCAAGCGTCAGAAAAAACGTCGTGGTCATGCGCCGGGCAGCCG
CGCAGCGGGCGGAAACACCACGTCAGGCAGCAAAGGCCAGAACGCACCAAAAGATCCACGTATTGGCAGT
AAAACCCCTATTCCATTGGGCGTGACTGAAAAAGTCACCAAACAGCACAAACCGAAGAGTGAGAAACCTA
TGCTTTCACCGCAGGCGGAGTTGGAATTACTGGAAACGGATGAGCGTCTGGATGCGCTGCTGGAACGTCT
GGAAGCAGGCGAAACCCTGAGTGCCGAAGAGCAATCCTGGGTGGATGCTAAACTGGATCGTATTGATGAG
TTGATGCAGAAACTCGGCCTCTCTTATGACGATGACGAAGAAGAGGAAGAAGACGAGAAGCAAGAAGACA
TGATGCGTCTGCTGCGGGGCAACTAAGCGGCCGCATCGTGACTGACTGACGATCTGCCTCGCGCGTTTCG
GTGATGACGGTGAAAACCTCTGACACATGCAGCTCCCGGAGACGGTCACAGCTTGTCTGTAAGCGGATGC
CGGGAGCAGACAAGCCCGTCAGGGCGCGTCAGCGGGTGTTGGCGGGTGTCGGGGCGCAGCCATGACCCAG
TCACGTAGCGATAGCGGAGTGTATAATTCTTGAAGACGAAAGGGCCTCGTGATACGCCTATTTTTATAGG
TTAATGTCATGATAATAATGGTTTCTTAGACGTCAGGTGGCACTTTTCGGGGAAATGTGCGCGGAACCCC
TATTTGTTTATTTTTCTAAATACATTCAAATATGTATCCGCTCATGAGACAATAACCCTGATAAATGCTT
CAATAATATTGAAAAAGGAAGAGTATGAGTATTCAACATTTCCGTGTCGCCCTTATTCCCTTTTTTGCGG
CATTTTGCCTTCCTGTTTTTGCTCACCCAGAAACGCTGGTGAAAGTAAAAGATGCTGAAGATCAGTTGGG
TGCACGAGTGGGTTACATCGAACTGGATCTCAACAGCGGTAAGATCCTTGAGAGTTTTCGCCCCGAAGAA
CGTTTTCCAATGATGAGCACTTTTAAAGTTCTGCTATGTGGCGCGGTATTATCCCGTGTTGACGCCGGGC
AAGAGCAACTCGGTCGCCGCATACACTATTCTCAGAATGACTTGGTTGAGTACTCACCAGTCACAGAAAA
GCATCTTACGGATGGCATGACAGTAAGAGAATTATGCAGTGCTGCCATAACCATGAGTGATAACACTGCG
GCCAACTTACTTCTGACAACGATCGGAGGACCGAAGGAGCTAACCGCTTTTTTGCACAACATGGGGGATC
ATGTAACTCGCCTTGATCGTTGGGAACCGGAGCTGAATGAAGCCATACCAAACGACGAGCGTGACACCAC
GATGCCTGCAGCAATGGCAACAACGTTGCGCAAACTATTAACTGGCGAACTACTTACTCTAGCTTCCCGG
CAACAATTAATAGACTGGATGGAGGCGGATAAAGTTGCAGGACCACTTCTGCGCTCGGCCCTTCCGGCTG
GCTGGTTTATTGCTGATAAATCTGGAGCCGGTGAGCGTGGGTCTCGCGGTATCATTGCAGCACTGGGGCC
AGATGGTAAGCCCTCCCGTATCGTAGTTATCTACACGACGGGGAGTCAGGCAACTATGGATGAACGAAAT
AGACAGATCGCTGAGATAGGTGCCTCACTGATTAAGCATTGGTAACTGTCAGACCAAGTTTACTCATATA
TACTTTAGATTGATTTAAAACTTCATTTTTAATTTAAAAGGATCTAGGTGAAGATCCTTTTTGATAATCT
CATGACCAAAATCCCTTAACGTGAGTTTTCGTTCCACTGAGCGTCAGACCCCGTAGAAAAGATCAAAGGA
TCTTC
